Addgene plasmid #71376: Dapp1-PH pET11a
Purpose: Phosphoinositide Binding
Depositing lab: Mark Lemmon. Depositing organization: University of Pennsylvania. Publication: Structural basis for discrimination of 3-phosphoinositides by pleckstrin homology domains. Ferguson KM, Kavran JM, Sankaran VG, Fournier E, Isakoff SJ, Skolnik EY, Lemmon MA. Mol Cell. 2000 Aug;6(2):373-84. S1097-2765(00)00037-X PubMed 10983984.
Backbone
  Vector backbone: pET11a
  Backbone manufacturer: Novagen
  Vector type: Bacterial Expression
Growth in bacteria
  Bacterial resistance: Ampicillin, 100 μg/mL
  Growth temperature: 37°C
  Growth strain: DH5alpha
  Copy number: Low Copy
Gene/Insert
  Gene/Insert name: Dapp1-PH
  Species: H. sapiens (human)
  Mutation: Pleckstrin homology (PH) domain; aa 148-273
  Entrez Gene: DAPP1 (a.k.a. BAM32)
  Promoter: T7
  Cloning method: Restriction Enzyme; 5′ cloning site NdeI (not destroyed); 3′ cloning site BglII (destroyed during cloning)
  Sequencing primers: 5′ T7; 3′ T7 terminal
Terms and licenses: Academic/Nonprofit Terms; Industry Terms: Not Available to Industry
How to cite: Dapp1-PH pET11a was a gift from Mark Lemmon (Addgene plasmid # 71376 ; http://n2t.net/addgene:71376 ; RRID:Addgene_71376)
