[The description below was written by a language model from this plasmid's Addgene catalogue record.]
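Description:
Dapp1-PH pET11a is a bacterial expression plasmid built on the Novagen pET11a backbone and carrying the pleckstrin homology (PH) domain of human DAPP1 (also known as BAM32), corresponding to amino acids 148–273 of the protein. It is maintained in E. coli as a low-copy plasmid under ampicillin selection, with a standard cloning strain used for propagation. The record does not include a feature table, so details such as the origin of replication or other backbone elements are not listed explicitly.

The insert sits under control of a T7 promoter, meaning transcription depends on T7 RNA polymerase. Protein production therefore generally requires an expression host that supplies this polymerase, rather than the cloning strain used for maintenance. The fragment was introduced by restriction cloning, with the 5′ junction at an NdeI site that remains intact. An NdeI site typically supplies the start codon in pET vectors. The 3′ junction was made through a BglII site that was destroyed during cloning. No affinity or epitope tags are recorded, so the record gives no indication that the domain is expressed as a fusion.

The stated purpose is phosphoinositide binding. The associated study concerns the structural basis by which PH domains discriminate among 3-phosphoinositides. The construct is therefore suited to producing recombinant, isolated DAPP1 PH domain in bacteria for lipid or headgroup binding assays and for structural or biophysical analysis of phosphoinositide recognition.
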