>Addgene plasmid #71376 | Dapp1-PH pET11a | addgene partial sequence | sequence record 138694 | T7 5'-TAATACGACTCACTATAGGG-3'
ACTTTAAGAAGGAGATATACATATGCAGACAGGAAGAACAGAAGATGACCTTGTGCCCACAGCACCTTCT
CTGGGCACCAAAGAAGGTTACCTCACCAAACAGGGAGGCCTGGTCAAGACCTGGAAAACAAGATGGTTTA
CTCTGCACAGGAATGAACTGAAATACTTCAAAGACCAGATGTCACCAGAACCAATTCGGATCCTAGACCT
AACAGAATGTTCAGCTGTACAATTCGATTATTCACAAGAAAGGGTAAACTGTTTTTGTTTGGTATTTCCA
TTCAGGACATTTTATCTCTGTGCAAAGACAGGAGTAGAAGCTGATGAGTGGATCAAGATATTACGCTGGA
AATTGTCACAAATAAGAAAACAGCTCAACCAAGGGGAAGGCACGATCCGATAGATCCGGCTGCTAACAAA
GCCCGAAAGGAAGCTGAGTTGGCTGCTGCCACCGCTGAGCAATAACTAGCATAACCCCTTGGGGCCTCTA
AACGGGTCTTGAGGGGTTTTTTGCTGAAAGGAGGAACTATATCCGGATATCCCGCAAGAGGCCCGGCAGT
ACCGGCATAACCAAGCCTATGCCTACAGCATCCAGGGTGACGGTGCCGAGGATGACGATGAGCGCATTGT
TAGATTTCATACACGGTGCCTGACTGCGTTAGCAATTTAACTGTGATAAACTACCGCATTAAAGCTAGCT
TATCGATGATAAGCTGTCAAACATGAGAATTCTTGAAGACGA
