>Addgene plasmid #71376 | Dapp1-PH pET11a | addgene partial sequence | sequence record 138812 | T7term 5'-GCTAGTTATTGCTCAGCGG-3'
GCAGCCGGATCTATCGGATCGTGCCTTCCCCTTGGTTGAGCTGTTTTCTTATTTGTGACAATTTCCAGCG
TAATATCTTGATCCACTCATCAGCTTCTACTCCTGTCTTTGCACAGAGATAAAATGTCCTGAATGGAAAT
ACCAAACAAAAACAGTTTACCCTTTCTTGTGAATAATCGAATTGTACAGCTGAACATTCTGTTAGGTCTA
GGATCCGAATTGGTTCTGGTGACATCTGGTCTTTGAAGTATTTCAGTTCATTCCTGTGCAGAGTAAACCA
TCTTGTTTTCCAGGTCTTGACCAGGCCTCCCTGTTTGGTGAGGTAACCTTCTTTGGTGCCCAGAGAAGGT
GCTGTGGGCACAAGGTCATCTTCTGTTCTTCCTGTCTGCATATGTATATCTCCTTCTTAAAGTTAAACAA
AATTATTTCTAGAGGGGAATTGTTATCCGCTCACAATTCCCCTATAGTGAGTCGTATTAATTTCGCGGGA
TCGAGATCTCGATCCTCTACGCCGGACGCATCGTGGCCGGCATCACCGGCGCCACAGGTGCGGTTGCTGG
CGCCTATATCGCCGACATCACCGATGGGGAAGATCGGGCTCGCCACTTCGGGCTCATGAGCGCTTGTTTC
GGCGTGGGTATGGTGGCAGGCCCCGTGGCCGGGGGACTGTTGGGCGCCATCTCCTTGCATGCACCATTCC
TTGCGGCGGCGGTGCTCAACGGCCTCAACCTACTACTGGGCTGCTTCCTAATGCAGGAGTCGCATAAGGG
AGAGCGTCGAGATCC
